Addgene plasmid #15281: TU#713
Depositing lab: Martin Chalfie. Depositing organization: Columbia University. Publication: Combinatorial marking of cells and organelles with reconstituted fluorescent proteins. Zhang S, Ma C, Chalfie M. Cell. 2004 Oct 1. 119(1):137-44. 10.1016/j.cell.2004.09.012 PubMed 15454087.
Backbone
  Vector backbone: 95.77
  Backbone manufacturer: Andy Fire (Stanford)
  Backbone size w/o insert (bp): 3500
  Vector type: Worm Expression
Growth in bacteria
  Bacterial resistance: Ampicillin, 100 μg/mL
  Growth temperature: 37°C
  Growth strain: DH5alpha
  Copy number: High Copy
Gene/Insert
  Gene/Insert name: czyfp
  Insert size (bp): 520
  Cloning method: Restriction Enzyme; 5′ cloning site BamHI (not destroyed); 3′ cloning site EcoRI (not destroyed)
  Sequencing primers: 5′ n/a
Resource information
  A portion of this plasmid was derived from a plasmid made by: leucine zipper sequences from Lynne Regan (Yale), vector sequences from Andy Fire (Stanford)
Terms and licenses: Academic/Nonprofit Terms; Industry Terms: Not Available to Industry
How to cite: TU#713 was a gift from Martin Chalfie (Addgene plasmid # 15281 ; http://n2t.net/addgene:15281 ; RRID:Addgene_15281)
