[The description below was written by a language model from this plasmid's Addgene catalogue record and pLannotate feature annotations shown in this document.]
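Description:
TU#713 is a Caenorhabditis elegans expression plasmid built on the 95.77 worm vector backbone (about 3.5 kb without insert; the deposited sequence totals 4,031 nt). It is maintained in E. coli as a high-copy plasmid through a ColE1/pUC-type origin and selected with ampicillin via the β-lactamase gene and its native promoter. The remaining bacterial annotations are pUC-derived remnants: a partial multiple cloning site, the CAP site, lac promoter and operator, and short fragments resembling lacI, rop and the pBR322 bom region. None of these appears to have a role in the worm payload.

The insert, czyfp, is roughly 520 bp and was cloned between BamHI and EcoRI sites, both of which are retained. The feature table detects only a partial Aequorea victoria fluorescent protein coding region of about 290 bp, which fits a fragment rather than a complete fluorophore. The name, the note that leucine zipper sequences came from another laboratory, and the associated work on reconstituted fluorescent proteins all suggest that the insert encodes a C-terminal YFP fragment joined to a leucine zipper. The zipper itself is not annotated, so its position and orientation cannot be confirmed from the record. In split-fluorescent-protein systems of this kind, neither half fluoresces alone. Signal appears only where this half and a complementary zipper-tagged N-terminal half are made in the same cell, where the zippers bring the two together.

No worm promoter is stated or annotated, so the plasmid may serve as a promoterless cassette into which a promoter of choice is inserted upstream. A short match to C. elegans aex-5 lies downstream of the coding region, and its function is not explained. The construct is suited to combinatorial marking of cells or organelles defined by the overlap of two expression patterns.
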