Features (pLannotate 1.2.2; 12 found; start..end, strand, type, name):
      1..41      -  misc_feature   MCS (fragment): pUC18/19 multiple cloning site
    244..537     +  CDS            10B (fragment): 10B is a fluorescent protein published in 1996, derived from Aequorea victoria.
   1219..1314    +  CDS            aex-5 (fragment): AEX5_CAEEL - Also known as kpc-3 From Caenorhabditis elegans.
   1442..1477    +  CDS            rop (fragment): Rop protein, which maintains plasmids at low copy number; rop
   1579..1678    +  misc_feature   bom (fragment): basis of mobility region from pBR322
   1776..1880    +  promoter       AmpR promoter: bla
   1881..2741    +  CDS            AmpR: β-lactamase; bla; confers resistance to ampicillin, carbenicillin, and related antibiotics
   2912..3500    +  rep_origin     ori: high-copy-number ColE1/pMB1/pBR322/pUC origin of replication
   3683..3775    +  CDS            lacI (fragment): lac repressor; lacI; The lac repressor binds to the lac operator to inhibit transcription in E. coli. This inhibition can be relieved by adding lactose or isopropyl-β-D-thiogalactopyranoside (IPTG).
   3788..3809    +  protein_bind   CAP binding site: CAP binding activates transcription in the presence of cAMP. E. coli catabolite activator protein
   3824..3854    +  promoter       lac promoter: promoter for the E. coli lac operon
   3862..3878    +  protein_bind   lac operator: The lac repressor binds to the lac operator to inhibit transcription in E. coli. This inhibition can be relieved by adding lactose or isopropyl-β-D-thiogalactopyranoside (IPTG). lac repressor encoded by lacI
>Addgene plasmid #15281 | TU#713 | depositor full sequence | sequence record 8243 | Author sequence
AAGCTTGCATGCCTGCAGGTCGACTCTAGAGGATCCCCGGGATTGGCCAAAGGACCCAAAGGTATGTTTC
GAATGATACTAACATAACATAGAACATTTTCAGGAGGACCCTTGAGGGTACCGGTAGAAAAAATGGCTAG
CGCACAGCTGGAGAAGAAACTGCAGGCTCTGGAGAAGAAACTGGCACAGCTGGAGTGGAAAAACCAGGCA
CTGGAGAAGAAACTGGCACAGGGTGGAAGCGGTAAGAATGGAATCAAAGTTGTAAGTTTAAACATGATTT
TACTAACTAACTAATCTGATTTAAATTTTCAGAACTTCAAAATTAGACACAACATTGAAGATGGAAGCGT
TCAACTAGCAGACCATTATCAACAAAATACTCCAATTGGCGATGGCCCTGTCCTTTTACCAGACAACCAT
TACCTGTCCTACCAATCTGCCCTTTCGAAAGATCCCAACGAAAAGAGAGACCACATGGTCCTTCTTGAGT
TTGTAACAGCTGCTGGGATTACACATGGCATGGATGAACTATACAAATAGCATTCGTAGAATTCCAACTG
AGCGCCGGTCGCTACCATTACCAACTTGTCTGGTGTCAAAAATAATAGGGGCCGCTGTCATCAGAGTAAG
TTTAAACTGAGTTCTACTAACTAACGAGTAATATTTAAATTTTCAGCATCTCGCGCCCGTGCCTCTGACT
TCTAAGTCCAATTACTCTTCAACATCCCTACATGCTCTTTCTCCCTGTGCTCCCACCCCCTATTTTTGTT
ATTATCAAAAAAACTTCTTCTTAATTTCTTTGTTTTTTAGCTTCTTTTAAGTCACCTCTAACAATGAAAT
TGTGTAGATTCAAAAATAGAATTAATTCGTAATAAAAAGTCGAAAAAAATTGTGCTCCCTCCCCCCATTA
ATAATAATTCTATCCCAAAATCTACACAATGTTCTGTGTACACTTCTTATGTTTTTTTTACTTCTGATAA
ATTTTTTTTGAAACATCATAGAAAAAACCGCACACAAAATACCTTATCATATGTTACGTTTCAGTTTATG
ACCGCAATTTTTATTTCTTCGCACGTCTGGGCCTCTCATGACGTCAAATCATGCTCATCGTGAAAAAGTT
TTGGAGTATTTTTGGAATTTTTCAATCAAGTGAAAGTTTATGAAATTAATTTTCCTGCTTTTGCTTTTTG
GGGGTTTCCCCTATTGTTTGTCAAGAGTTTCGAGGACGGCGTTTTTCTTGCTAAAATCACAAGTATTGAT
GAGCACGATGCAAGAAAGATCGGAAGAAGGTTTGGGTTTGAGGCTCAGTGGAAGGTGAGTAGAAGTTGAT
AATTTGAAAGTGGAGTAGTGTCTATGGGGTTTTTGCCTTAAATGACAGAATACATTCCCAATATACCAAA
CATAACTGTTTCCTACTAGTCGGCCGTACGGGCCCTTTCGTCTCGCGCGTTTCGGTGATGACGGTGAAAA
CCTCTGACACATGCAGCTCCCGGAGACGGTCACAGCTTGTCTGTAAGCGGATGCCGGGAGCAGACAAGCC
CGTCAGGGCGCGTCAGCGGGTGTTGGCGGGTGTCGGGGCTGGCTTAACTATGCGGCATCAGAGCAGATTG
TACTGAGAGTGCACCATATGCGGTGTGAAATACCGCACAGATGCGTAAGGAGAAAATACCGCATCAGGCG
GCCTTAAGGGCCTCGTGATACGCCTATTTTTATAGGTTAATGTCATGATAATAATGGTTTCTTAGACGTC
AGGTGGCACTTTTCGGGGAAATGTGCGCGGAACCCCTATTTGTTTATTTTTCTAAATACATTCAAATATG
TATCCGCTCATGAGACAATAACCCTGATAAATGCTTCAATAATATTGAAAAAGGAAGAGTATGAGTATTC
AACATTTCCGTGTCGCCCTTATTCCCTTTTTTGCGGCATTTTGCCTTCCTGTTTTTGCTCACCCAGAAAC
GCTGGTGAAAGTAAAAGATGCTGAAGATCAGTTGGGTGCACGAGTGGGTTACATCGAACTGGATCTCAAC
AGCGGTAAGATCCTTGAGAGTTTTCGCCCCGAAGAACGTTTTCCAATGATGAGCACTTTTAAAGTTCTGC
TATGTGGCGCGGTATTATCCCGTATTGACGCCGGGCAAGAGCAACTCGGTCGCCGCATACACTATTCTCA
GAATGACTTGGTTGAGTACTCACCAGTCACAGAAAAGCATCTTACGGATGGCATGACAGTAAGAGAATTA
TGCAGTGCTGCCATAACCATGAGTGATAACACTGCGGCCAACTTACTTCTGACAACGATCGGAGGACCGA
AGGAGCTAACCGCTTTTTTGCACAACATGGGGGATCATGTAACTCGCCTTGATCGTTGGGAACCGGAGCT
GAATGAAGCCATACCAAACGACGAGCGTGACACCACGATGCCTGTAGCAATGGCAACAACGTTGCGCAAA
CTATTAACTGGCGAACTACTTACTCTAGCTTCCCGGCAACAATTAATAGACTGGATGGAGGCGGATAAAG
TTGCAGGACCACTTCTGCGCTCGGCCCTTCCGGCTGGCTGGTTTATTGCTGATAAATCTGGAGCCGGTGA
GCGTGGGTCTCGCGGTATCATTGCAGCACTGGGGCCAGATGGTAAGCCCTCCCGTATCGTAGTTATCTAC
ACGACGGGGAGTCAGGCAACTATGGATGAACGAAATAGACAGATCGCTGAGATAGGTGCCTCACTGATTA
AGCATTGGTAACTGTCAGACCAAGTTTACTCATATATACTTTAGATTGATTTAAAACTTCATTTTTAATT
TAAAAGGATCTAGGTGAAGATCCTTTTTGATAATCTCATGACCAAAATCCCTTAACGTGAGTTTTCGTTC
CACTGAGCGTCAGACCCCGTAGAAAAGATCAAAGGATCTTCTTGAGATCCTTTTTTTCTGCGCGTAATCT
GCTGCTTGCAAACAAAAAAACCACCGCTACCAGCGGTGGTTTGTTTGCCGGATCAAGAGCTACCAACTCT
TTTTCCGAAGGTAACTGGCTTCAGCAGAGCGCAGATACCAAATACTGTCCTTCTAGTGTAGCCGTAGTTA
GGCCACCACTTCAAGAACTCTGTAGCACCGCCTACATACCTCGCTCTGCTAATCCTGTTACCAGTGGCTG
CTGCCAGTGGCGATAAGTCGTGTCTTACCGGGTTGGACTCAAGACGATAGTTACCGGATAAGGCGCAGCG
GTCGGGCTGAACGGGGGGTTCGTGCACACAGCCCAGCTTGGAGCGAACGACCTACACCGAACTGAGATAC
CTACAGCGTGAGCATTGAGAAAGCGCCACGCTTCCCGAAGGGAGAAAGGCGGACAGGTATCCGGTAAGCG
GCAGGGTCGGAACAGGAGAGCGCACGAGGGAGCTTCCAGGGGGAAACGCCTGGTATCTTTATAGTCCTGT
CGGGTTTCGCCACCTCTGACTTGAGCGTCGATTTTTGTGATGCTCGTCAGGGGGGCGGAGCCTATGGAAA
AACGCCAGCAACGCGGCCTTTTTACGGTTCCTGGCCTTTTGCTGGCCTTTTGCTCACATGTTCTTTCCTG
CGTTATCCCCTGATTCTGTGGATAACCGTATTACCGCCTTTGAGTGAGCTGATACCGCTCGCCGCAGCCG
AACGACCGAGCGCAGCGAGTCAGTGAGCGAGGAAGCGGAAGAGCGCCCAATACGCAAACCGCCTCTCCCC
GCGCGTTGGCCGATTCATTAATGCAGCTGGCACGACAGGTTTCCCGACTGGAAAGCGGGCAGTGAGCGCA
ACGCAATTAATGTGAGTTAGCTCACTCATTAGGCACCCCAGGCTTTACACTTTATGCTTCCGGCTCGTAT
GTTGTGTGGAATTGTGAGCGGATAACAATTTCACACAGGAAACAGCTATGACCATGATTACGCCAAGCTG
TAAGTTTAAACATGATCTTACTAACTAACTATTCTCATTTAAATTTTCAGAGCTTAAAAATGGCTGAAAT
CACTCACAACGATGGATACGCTAACAACTTGGAAATGAAAT
