>Addgene plasmid #15281 | TU#713 | addgene partial sequence | sequence record 22454 | 15281 with M13R
TCTTACTAACTAACTATTCTCATTTAAATTTTCAGAGCTTAAAAATGGCTGAAATCACTCACAACGATGG
ATACGCTAACAACTTGGAAATGAAATAAGCTTGCATGCCTGCAGGTCGACTCTAGAGGATCCCCGGGATT
GGCCAAAGGACCCAAAGGTATGTTTCGAATGATACTAACATAACATAGAACATTTTCAGGAGGACCCTTG
AGGGTACCGGTAGAAAAAATGGCTAGCGCACAGCTGGAGAAGAAACTGCAGGCTCTGGAGAAGAAACTGG
CACAGCTGGAGTGGAAAAACCAGGCACTGGAGAAGAAACTGGCACAGGGTGGAAGCGGTAAGAATGGAAT
CAAAGTTGTAAGTTTAAACATGATTTTACTAACTAACTAATCTGATTTAAATTTTCAGAACTTCAAAATT
AGACACAACATTGAAGATGGAAGCGTTCAACTAGCAGACCATTATCAACAAAATACTCCAATTGGCGATG
GCCCTGTCCTTTTACCAGACAACCATTACCTGTCCTACCAATCTGCCCTTTCGAAAGATCCCAACGAAAA
GAGAGACCACATGGTCCTTCTTGAGTTTGTAACAGCTGCTGGGATTACACATGGCATGGATGAACTATAC
AAATAGCATTCGTAGAATTGTAAGTTTAAACTTTCTCATACTAACTAACGCGCTCTATTTAAATTTTCAG
AATT
